Addgene plasmid #8846: pDW465
Purpose: (Empty Backbone)
Depositing lab: David Waugh. Depositing organization: National Cancer Institute (NCI). Publication: Site-specific, enzymatic biotinylation of recombinant proteins in Spodoptera frugiperda cells using biotin acceptor peptides. Duffy S, Tsao KL, Waugh DS. Anal Biochem. 1998 Sep 10. 262(2):122-8. 10.1006/abio.1998.2770 PubMed 9750126.
Backbone
  Vector backbone: p2Bac
  Backbone manufacturer: Invitrogen
  Backbone size (bp): 9500
  Vector type: Insect Expression
  Tag / fusion protein: biotin acceptor peptide (C terminal on backbone)
Growth in bacteria
  Bacterial resistance: Ampicillin, 100 μg/mL
  Growth temperature: 37°C
  Growth strain: DH5alpha
  Copy number: High Copy
Gene/Insert
  Cloning method: Restriction Enzyme
Terms and licenses: Academic/Nonprofit Terms; Industry Terms: Not Available to Industry
Depositor comments: This baculovirus transfer vector enables a protein of interest to be produced with a biotin acceptor peptide (BAP) fused to its C-terminus in Spodoptera frugiperda cells. pDW465 also overproduces E. coli biotin holoenzyme synthetase (BirA), under polyhedron promoter control, so that BAP-tagged proteins can be biotinylated in Spodoptera frugiperda cells. pDW465 is designed to use in conjunction with the Bac-to-Bac system (Invitrogen) for constructing recombinant baculoviruses.
How to cite: pDW465 was a gift from David Waugh (Addgene plasmid # 8846 ; http://n2t.net/addgene:8846 ; RRID:Addgene_8846)
