[The description below was written by a language model from this plasmid's Addgene catalogue record and pLannotate feature annotations shown in this document.]
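Description:
pDW465 is an empty baculovirus transfer vector for insect-cell expression. It lets a protein of interest be made in Spodoptera frugiperda cells with a biotin acceptor peptide (BAP) fused to its C-terminus and biotinylated in the same cells. The catalogue lists the backbone as p2Bac at about 9.5 kb, but the depositor's sequence record is 6,185 nt. Its architecture is that of a dual-promoter mini-Tn7 donor plasmid, which fits the stated use with the Bac-to-Bac system, so the backbone entry and the sequence do not fully agree. In E. coli the plasmid replicates from a high-copy ColE1/pUC-type origin and is selected with ampicillin (β-lactamase). An f1 origin is also present.

The transposable segment is bounded by the Tn7R and Tn7L ends. It carries a gentamicin acetyltransferase marker driven by the Pc integron promoter, which allows selection of bacmids that have received the cassette by Tn7 transposition. Inside the element, two late baculovirus promoters point in opposite directions. The polyhedrin promoter drives E. coli BirA (biotin holoenzyme synthetase), terminated by an SV40 polyadenylation signal. The p10 promoter faces a polyadenylation signal annotated as bGH and is presumably where the gene of interest is inserted by restriction cloning, in frame with the BAP. The feature table does not annotate the BAP or the cloning sites, so their exact positions are not documented here.

Co-expression of BirA from the same recombinant virus permits site-specific enzymatic biotinylation of the BAP-tagged protein in vivo. The resulting proteins are suited to avidin- or streptavidin-based detection, capture or immobilisation.
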