Features (pLannotate 1.2.2; 18 found; start..end, strand, type, name):
      2..457     +  rep_origin     f1 ori (sequence partly withheld): f1 bacteriophage origin of replication; arrow indicates direction of (+) strand synthesis
    484..588     +  promoter       AmpR promoter: bla
    589..1449    +  CDS            AmpR: β-lactamase; bla; confers resistance to ampicillin, carbenicillin, and related antibiotics
   1620..2208    +  rep_origin     ori: high-copy-number ColE1/pMB1/pBR322/pUC origin of replication
   2394..2443    -  misc_feature   bom (fragment): basis of mobility region from pBR322
   2511..2735    -  mobile_element Tn7R: mini-Tn7 element (right end of the Tn7 transposon) Tn7
   2802..3335    -  CDS            GmR: gentamycin acetyltransferase; aacC1; confers resistance to gentamycin
   3524..3552    -  promoter       Pc promoter: intI1 (promoter lies within the coding sequence); class 1 integron promoter
   3530..3877    -  CDS            YPR2_ECOLX (fragment): Protein predicted: Swiss-Prot protein existence level 4. From Escherichia coli.
   3885..4092    -  polyA_signal   bGH poly(A) signal: bovine growth hormone polyadenylation signal
   4208..4317    -  promoter       p10 promoter: baculovirus promoter for expression in insect cells
   4307..4414    -  CDS            P26 (fragment): POXIN_NPVOP - Protein inferred from homology: Swiss-Prot protein existence level 3. Nuclease that cleaves host 2',3'-cGAMP. From Orgyia pseudotsugata multicapsid polyhedrosis virus (OpMNPV).
   4442..4533    +  promoter       polyhedrin promoter: polh from Autographa californica; promoter for the baculovirus polyhedrin gene
   4582..5547    +  CDS            BirA: E. coli biotin protein ligase; birA
   5569..5652    +  CDS            large T antigen (fragment): large T antigen from SV40 (simian virus 40)
   5675..5809    +  polyA_signal   SV40 poly(A) signal: SV40 polyadenylation signal
   5838..6003    -  mobile_element Tn7L: mini-Tn7 element (left end of the Tn7 transposon) Tn7
   6166..6182    +  CDS            lacZα (fragment): LacZα fragment of β-galactosidase; lacZ fragment
>Addgene plasmid #8846 | pDW465 | depositor full sequence | sequence record 6776 | Author sequence
G
[124 nt withheld, positions 2-125]
C
[91 nt withheld, positions 127-217]
A
[49 nt withheld, positions 219-267]
CCTTTGACGTTGGAGTCCACGTTCTTT
[37 nt withheld, positions 295-331]
ACCCTATCTCGGTCTATTCTTTTGATTTATAAGGGATTTTGCCGATTTCGGCCTATTGGTTAAAAAATGA
GCTGATTTAACAAAAATTTAACGCGAATTTTAACAAAATATTAACGTTTACAATTTCAGGTGGCACTTTT
CGGGGAAATGTGCGCGGAACCCCTATTTGTTTATTTTTCTAAATACATTCAAATATGTATCCGCTCATGA
GACAATAACCCTGATAAATGCTTCAATAATATTGAAAAAGGAAGAGTATGAGTATTCAACATTTCCGTGT
CGCCCTTATTCCCTTTTTTGCGGCATTTTGCCTTCCTGTTTTTGCTCACCCAGAAACGCTGGTGAAAGTA
AAAGATGCTGAAGATCAGTTGGGTGCACGAGTGGGTTACATCGAACTGGATCTCAACAGCGGTAAGATCC
TTGAGAGTTTTCGCCCCGAAGAACGTTTTCCAATGATGAGCACTTTTAAAGTTCTGCTATGTGGCGCGGT
ATTATCCCGTATTGACGCCGGGCAAGAGCAACTCGGTCGCCGCATACACTATTCTCAGAATGACTTGGTT
GAGTACTCACCAGTCACAGAAAAGCATCTTACGGATGGCATGACAGTAAGAGAATTATGCAGTGCTGCCA
TAACCATGAGTGATAACACTGCGGCCAACTTACTTCTGACAACGATCGGAGGACCGAAGGAGCTAACCGC
TTTTTTGCACAACATGGGGGATCATGTAACTCGCCTTGATCGTTGGGAACCGGAGCTGAATGAAGCCATA
CCAAACGACGAGCGTGACACCACGATGCCTGTAGCAATGGCAACAACGTTGCGCAAACTATTAACTGGCG
AACTACTTACTCTAGCTTCCCGGCAACAATTAATAGACTGGATGGAGGCGGATAAAGTTGCAGGACCACT
TCTGCGCTCGGCCCTTCCGGCTGGCTGGTTTATTGCTGATAAATCTGGAGCCGGTGAGCGTGGGTCTCGC
GGTATCATTGCAGCACTGGGGCCAGATGGTAAGCCCTCCCGTATCGTAGTTATCTACACGACGGGGAGTC
AGGCAACTATGGATGAACGAAATAGACAGATCGCTGAGATAGGTGCCTCACTGATTAAGCATTGGTAACT
GTCAGACCAAGTTTACTCATATATACTTTAGATTGATTTAAAACTTCATTTTTAATTTAAAAGGATCTAG
GTGAAGATCCTTTTTGATAATCTCATGACCAAAATCCCTTAACGTGAGTTTTCGTTCCACTGAGCGTCAG
ACCCCGTAGAAAAGATCAAAGGATCTTCTTGAGATCCTTTTTTTCTGCGCGTAATCTGCTGCTTGCAAAC
AAAAAAACCACCGCTACCAGCGGTGGTTTGTTTGCCGGATCAAGAGCTACCAACTCTTTTTCCGAAGGTA
ACTGGCTTCAGCAGAGCGCAGATACCAAATACTGTCCTTCTAGTGTAGCCGTAGTTAGGCCACCACTTCA
AGAACTCTGTAGCACCGCCTACATACCTCGCTCTGCTAATCCTGTTACCAGTGGCTGCTGCCAGTGGCGA
TAAGTCGTGTCTTACCGGGTTGGACTCAAGACGATAGTTACCGGATAAGGCGCAGCGGTCGGGCTGAACG
GGGGGTTCGTGCACACAGCCCAGCTTGGAGCGAACGACCTACACCGAACTGAGATACCTACAGCGTGAGC
ATTGAGAAAGCGCCACGCTTCCCGAAGGGAGAAAGGCGGACAGGTATCCGGTAAGCGGCAGGGTCGGAAC
AGGAGAGCGCACGAGGGAGCTTCCAGGGGGAAACGCCTGGTATCTTTATAGTCCTGTCGGGTTTCGCCAC
CTCTGACTTGAGCGTCGATTTTTGTGATGCTCGTCAGGGGGGCGGAGCCTATGGAAAAACGCCAGCAACG
CGGCCTTTTTACGGTTCCTGGCCTTTTGCTGGCCTTTTGCTCACATGTTCTTTCCTGCGTTATCCCCTGA
TTCTGTGGATAACCGTATTACCGCCTTTGAGTGAGCTGATACCGCTCGCCGCAGCCGAACGACCGAGCGC
AGCGAGTCAGTGAGCGAGGAAGCGGAAGAGCGCCTGATGCGGTATTTTCTCCTTACGCATCTGTGCGGTA
TTTCACACCGCAGACCAGCCGCGTAACCTGGCAAAATCGGTTACGGTTGAGTAATAAATGGATGCCCTGC
GTAAGCGGGTGTGGGCGGACAATAAAGTCTTAAACTGAACAAAATAGATCTAAACTATGACAATAAAGTC
TTAAACTAGACAGAATAGTTGTAAACTGAAATCAGTCCAGTTATGCTGTGAAAAAGCATACTGGACTTTT
GTTATGGCTAAAGCAAACTCTTCATTTTCTGAAGTGCAAATTGCCCGTCGTATTAAAGAGGGGCGTGGCC
AAGGGCATGGTAAAGACTATATTCGCGGCGTTGTGACAATTTACCGAACAACTCCGCGGCCGGGAAGCCG
ATCTCGGCTTGAACGAATTGTTAGGTGGCGGTACTTGGGTCGATATCAAAGTGCATCACTTCTTCCCGTA
TGCCCAACTTTGTATAGAGAGCCACTGCGGGATCGTCACCGTAATCTGCTTGCACGTAGATCACATAAGC
ACCAAGCGCGTTGGCCTCATGCTTGAGGAGATTGATGAGCGCGGTGGCAATGCCCTGCCTCCGGTGCTCG
CCGGAGACTGCGAGATCATAGATATAGATCTCACTACGCGGCTGCTCAAACCTGGGCAGAACGTAAGCCG
CGAGAGCGCCAACAACCGCTTCTTGGTCGAAGGCAGCAAGCGCGATGAATGTCTTACTACGGAGCAAGTT
CCCGAGGTAATCGGAGTCCGGCTGATGTTGGGAGTAGGTGGCTACGTCTCCGAACTCACGACCGAAAAGA
TCAAGAGCAGCCCGCATGGATTTGACTTGGTCAGGGCCGAGCCTACATGTGCGAATGATGCCCATACTTG
AGCCACCTAACTTTGTTTTAGGGCGACTGCCCTGCTGCGTAACATCGTTGCTGCTGCGTAACATCGTTGC
TGCTCCATAACATCAAACATCGACCCACGGCGTAACGCGCTTGCTGCTTGGATGCCCGAGGCATAGACTG
TACAAAAAAACAGTCATAACAAGCCATGAAAACCGCCACTGCGCCGTTACCACCGCTGCGTTCGGTCAAG
GTTCTGGACCAGTTGCGTGAGCGCATACGCTACTTGCATTACAGTTTACGAACCGAACAGGCTTATGTCA
ACTGGGTTCGTGCCTTCATCCGTTTCCACGGTGTGCGTCACCCGGCAACCTTGGGCAGCAGCGAAGTCGA
GGCATTTCTGTCCTGGCTGGCGAACGAGCGCAAGGTTTCGGTCTCCACGCATCGTCAGGCATTGGCGGCC
TTGCTGTTCTTCTACGGCAAGGTGCTGTGCACGGATCTGCCCTGGCTTCAGGAGATCGGAAGACCTCGGC
CGTCGCGGCGCTTGCCGGTGGTGCTGACCCCGGATGAAGTGGTTCGCATCCTCGGTTTTCTGGAAGGCGA
GCATCGTTTGTTCGCCCAGGACTCTAGCTATAGTTCTAGTGGTTGGCTACATCTCCCCAGCATGCCTGCT
ATTGTCTTCCCAATCCTCCCCCTTGCTGTCCTGCCCCACCCCACCCCCCAGAATAGAATGACACCTACTC
AGACAATGCGATGCAATTTCCTCATTTTATTAGGAAAGGACAGTGGGAGTGGCACCTTCCAGGGTCAAGG
AAGGCACGGGGGAGGGGCAAACAACAGATGGCTGGCAACTAGAAGGCACAGTCGAGGCTGATCAGCGAGC
TCAGATCTTTACGTATCTTCATGCCATTCAATTTTTTGTGCTTCAAAGATATCATTCAGGCCTCCCGGGC
GCGCCTCTAGAATTCTGGCCACGTACGATTGTAAATAAAATGTAATTTACAGTATAGTATTTTAATTAAT
ATACAAATGATTTGATAATAATTCTTATTTAACTATAATATATTGTGTTGGGTTGAATTAAAGGTCCCGG
CATCCTCAAATGCATAATTTCATAGTCCCCCTTGTTGTAAGTGATGCGTATTTCTGAATCTTTGTAAAAT
AGCACACAAGACTCCAACGCGTTTGGCGTTTTATTTTCTTGCTCGAGGATATCATGGAGATAATTAAAAT
GATAACCATCTCGCAAATAAATAAGTATTTTACTGTTTTCGTAACAGTTTTGTAATAAAAAAACCTATAA
ATATTCCGGATTATTCATACCGTCCCACCATCGGGCGTGCTAGCGGATCCATGAAGGATAACACCGTGCC
ACTGAAATTGATTGCCCTGTTAGCGAACGGTGAATTTCACTCTGGCGAGCAGTTGGGTGAAACGCTGGGA
ATGAGCCGGGCGGCTATTAATAAACACATTCAGACACTGCGTGACTGGGGCGTTGATGTCTTTACCGTTC
CGGGTAAAGGATACAGCCTGCCTGAGCCCATCCAGTTACTTAATGCTGAACAGATATTGGGTCAGCTGGA
TGGCGGTAGTGTAGCCGTGCTGCCAGTTATTGACTCCACGAATCAGTACCTTCTTGATCGTATCGGAGAG
CTTAAATCGGGCGATGCCTGTGTTGCAGAATACCAGCAGGCTGGCCGTGGTCGCCGGGGGCGGAAATGGT
TTTCGCCTTTTGGCGCAAACTTATATTTGTCGATGTTCTGGCGTCTGGAACAAGGCCCGGCGGCGGCGAT
TGGTTTAAGTCTGGTTATCGGTATCGTGATGGCGGAAGTATTACGCAAGCTGGGAGCAGATAAAGTTCGT
GTCAAATGGCCTAATGACCTCTATCTGCAGGATCGCAAGCTGGCAGGCATTCTTGTGGAGCTGACTGGCA
AAACTGGCGATGCGGCGCAAATAGTCATTGGAGCCGGGATCAACATGGCAATGCGCCGTGTTGAAGAGAG
TGTCGTTAATCAGGGGTGGATCACGCTGCAGGAAGCGGGGATCAATCTCGATCGTAATACGTTGGCGGCC
ATGCTAATACGTGAATTACGTGCTGCGTTGGAACTCTTCGAACAAGAAGGATTGGCACCTTATCTGTCGC
GCTGGGAAAAGCTGGATAATTTTATTAATCGCCCAGTGAAACTTATCATTGGTGATAAAGAAATATTTGG
CATTTCACGCGGAATAGACAAACAGGGGGCTTTATTACTTGAGCAGGATGGAATAATAAAACCCTGGATG
GGCGGTGAAATATCCCTGCGTAGTGCAGAAAAATAAGCTTGTCGAGAAGTACTAGAGGATCATAATCAGC
CATACCACATTTGTAGAGGTTTTACTTGCTTTAAAAAACCTCCCACACCTCCCCCTGAACCTGAAACATA
AAATGAATGCAATTGTTGTTGTTAACTTGTTTATTGCAGCTTATAATGGTTACAAATAAAGCAATAGCAT
CACAAATTTCACAAATAAAGCATTTTTTTCACTGCATTCTAGTTGTGGTTTGTCCAAACTCATCAATGTA
TCTTATCATGTCTGGATCTGATCACTGCTTGAGCCTAGGAGATCCGAACCAGATAAGTGAAATCTAGTTC
CAAACTATTTTGTCATTTTTAATTTTCGTATTAGCTTACGACGCTACACCCAGTTCCCATCTATTTTGTC
ACTCTTCCCTAAATAATCCTTAAAAACTCCATTTCCACCCCTCCCAGTTCCCAACTATTTTGTCCGCCCA
CAGCGGGGCATTTTTCTTCCTGTTATGTTTTTAATCAAACATCCTGCCAACTCCATGTGACAAACCGTCA
TCTTCGGCTACTTTTTCTCTGTCACAGAATGAAAATTTTTCTGTCATCTCTTCGTTATTAATGTTTGTAA
TTGACTGAATATCAACGCTTATTTGCAGCCTGAATGGCGAATGG
