>Addgene plasmid #8846 | pDW465 | addgene partial sequence | sequence record 17315 | 8846 with BGH-rev
TGCCATTCAATTTTTTGTGCTTCAAAGATATCATTCAGGCCTCCCGGGCGCGCCTCTAGAATTCTGGCCA
CGTACGATTGTAAATAAAATGTAATTTACAGTATAGTATTTTAATTAATATACAAATGATTTGATAATAA
TTCTTATTTAACTATAATATATTGTGTTGGGTTGAATTAAAGGTCCCGGCATCCTCAAATGCATAATATC
ATAGTCCCCCTTGTTGTAAGTGATGCGTATTTCTGAATCTTTGTAAAATAGCACACAGGACTCCAACGCG
TTTGGCGTTTTATTTTCTTGCTCGAGGATATCATGGAGATAATTAAAATGATAACCATCTCGCAAATAAA
TAAGTATTTTACTGTTTTCGTAACAGTTTTGTAATAAAAAAACCTATAAATATTCCGGATTATTCATACC
GTCCCACCATCGGGCGTGCTAGCGGATCCATGAAGGATAACACCGTGCCACTGAAATTGATTGCCCTGTT
AGCGAACGGTGAATTTCACTCTGGCGAGCAGTTGGGTGAAACGCTGGGAATGAGCCGGGCGGCTATTAAT
AAACACATTCAGACACTGCGTGACTGGGGCGTTGATGTCTTTACCGTTCCGGGTAAAGGATACAGCCTGC
CTGAGCCCATCCAGTTACTTAATGCTGAACAGATATTGGGTCAGCTGGATGGCGGTAGTGTAGCCGTGCT
GCCAGTTATTGACTCCACGAATCAGTACCTTCTTGATCGTATCGGAGAGCTTAAATCGGGCGATGCCTGT
GTTGCAGAATACCAGCAGGCTGGCCGTGGTCGCCGGGGGCGGAAATGGTTTTCGCCTTTTGGCGCAAACT
TATATTTGTCGATGTTCTGGCGTCTGGAACAAGGCCCGGCGGCGGCGATTGG
