>Addgene plasmid #8846 | pDW465 | addgene partial sequence | sequence record 17316 | 8846 with polyhedrin-F
CTATAAATATTCCGGAGTATTCATACCGTCCCACCATCGGGCGTGCTAGCGGATCCATGAAGGATAACAC
CGTGCCACTGAAATTGATTGCCCTGTTAGCGAACGGTGAATTTCACTCTGGCGAGCAGTTGGGTGAAACG
CTGGGAATGAGCCGGGCGGCTATTAATAAACACATTCAGACACTGCGTGACTGGGGCGTTGATGTCTTTA
CCGTTCCGGGTAAAGGATACAGCCTGCCTGAGCCCATCCAGTTACTTAATGCTGAACAGATATTGGGTCA
GCTGGATGGCGGTAGTGTAGCCGTGCTGCCAGTTATTGACTCCACGAATCAGTACCTTCTTGATCGTATC
GGAGAGCTTAAATCGGGCGATGCCTGTGTTGCAGAATACCAGCAGGCTGGCCGTGGTCGCCGGGGGCGGA
AATGGTTTTCGCCTTTTGGCGCAAACTTATATTTGTCGATGTTCTGGCGTCTGGAACAAGGCCCGGCGGC
GGCGATTGGTTTAAGTCTGGTTATCGGTATCGTGATGGCGGAAGTATTACGCAAGCTGGGAGCAGATAAA
GTTCGTGTCAAATGGCCTAATGACCTCTATCTGCAGGATCGCAAGCTGGCAGGCATTCTTGTGGAGCTGA
CTGGCAAAACTGGCGATGCGGC
